Addgene plasmid #114909: MIK1/PXL2 X053_pECIA14
Purpose: Prey vector MIK1/PXL2 X053_pECIA14 should be used with bait vector MIK1/PXL2 X053_pECIA2.
Depositing lab: Youssef Belkhadir. Depositing organization: Gregor Mendel Institute of Molecular Plant Biology. Publication: An extracellular network of Arabidopsis leucine-rich repeat receptor kinases. Smakowska-Luzan E, Mott GA, Parys K, Stegmann M, Howton TC, Layeghifard M, Neuhold J, Lehner A, Kong J, Grunwald K, Weinberger N, Satbhai SB, Mayer D, Busch W, Madalinski M, Stolt-Bergner P, Provart NJ, Mukhtar MS, Zipfel C, Desveaux D, Guttman DS, Belkhadir Y. Nature. 2018 Jan 18;553(7688):342-346. doi: 10.1038/nature25184. Epub 2018 Jan 10. PubMed 29320478.
Backbone
  Vector backbone: pECIA14
  Backbone manufacturer: Chris Garcia (Addgene plasmid # 47051)
  Vector type: Insect Expression
Growth in bacteria
  Bacterial resistance: Ampicillin, 100 μg/mL
  Growth temperature: 37°C
  Growth strain: DH5alpha
  Copy number: High Copy
Gene/Insert
  Gene/Insert name: AT4G28650
  Species: A. thaliana (mustard weed)
  Entrez Gene: AT4G28650 (a.k.a. AT4G28650, PXL2, PXY-like2, T5F17.100, T5F17_100)
  Promoter: Metallothionein (Copper-Inducible)
  Cloning method: Ligation Independent Cloning
Terms and licenses: Academic/Nonprofit Terms; Industry Terms: Not Available to Industry
Depositor comments: Plasmid for secreted expression in Drosophila cell culture by induction via CuSO4. Insert is an extracellular domain of indicated LRR-RK, C-terminally tagged with Pentameric rat COMP helix, Alkaline Phosphatase (human, placental), Flag, and hexahistidine tags. Insert Protein Sequence: SIDNVNELSVLLSVKSTLVDPLNFLKDWKLSDTSDHCNWTGVRCNSNGNVEKLDLAGMNLTGKISDSISQLSSLVSFNISCNGFESLLPKSIPPLKSIDISQNSFSGSLFLFSNESLGLVHLNASGNNLSGNLTEDLGNLVSLEVLDLRGNFFQGSLPSSFKNLQKLRFLGLSGNNLTGELPSVLGQLPSLETAILGYNEFKGPIPPEFGNINSLKYLDLAIGKLSGEIPSELGKLKSLETLLLYENNFTGTIPREIGSITTLKVLDFSDNALTGEIPMEITKLKNLQLLNLMRNKLSGSIPPAISSLAQLQVLELWNNTLSGELPSDLGKNSPLQWLDVSSNSFSGEIPSTLCNKGNLTKLILFNNTFTGQIPATLSTCQSLVRVRMQNNLLNGSIPIGFGKLEKLQRLELAGNRLSGGIPGDISDSVSLSFIDFSRNQIRSSLPSTILSIHNLQAFLVADNFISGEVPDQFQDCPSLSNLDLSSNTLTGTIPSSIASCEKLVSLNLRNNNLTGEIPRQITTMSALAVLDLSNNSLTGVLPESIGTSPALELLNVSYNKLTGPVPINGFLKTINPDDLRGNSGLCGGVLPPCSKFQRATSSHSS
How to cite: MIK1/PXL2 X053_pECIA14 was a gift from Youssef Belkhadir (Addgene plasmid # 114909 ; http://n2t.net/addgene:114909 ; RRID:Addgene_114909)
