[The description below was written by a language model from this plasmid's Addgene catalogue record and pLannotate feature annotations shown in this document.]
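Description:
MIK1/PXL2 X053_pECIA14 is an insect-cell expression plasmid of about 7 kb built on the pECIA14 backbone. It produces a secreted "prey" protein in Drosophila cell culture. It is propagated in E. coli through a high-copy ColE1/pUC-type origin and selected with ampicillin via the β-lactamase gene. The remaining bacterial features (lac promoter/operator, lacZα, lacI, rop and bom fragments) are backbone remnants of pUC/pBR322 ancestry rather than functional parts of the design.

The expression cassette is driven by the Drosophila metallothionein promoter, so transcription is switched on by adding copper sulfate. A Drosophila BiP signal sequence at the start of the open reading frame directs the product into the secretory pathway. It is followed by the extracellular leucine-rich repeat domain of the Arabidopsis thaliana receptor kinase MIK1/PXL2 (AT4G28650). The automated annotation marks only the two ends of this ectodomain as MIK1 fragments, but the spacing between them is consistent with a continuous insert. The C-terminus is fused to the rat COMP coiled-coil helix, human placental alkaline phosphatase, a FLAG epitope and, according to the depositor, a hexahistidine tag that the feature table does not annotate. An SV40 polyadenylation signal follows the coding region.

The COMP helix pentamerises the prey, which raises avidity so that weak, transient ectodomain interactions can be detected. Alkaline phosphatase gives an enzymatic readout of binding, and the FLAG and His tags allow detection or purification. The plasmid is meant to be paired with the corresponding pECIA2 bait vector, and it belongs to a set used to map extracellular interactions among Arabidopsis LRR receptor kinases.
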