Features (pLannotate 1.2.2; 20 found; start..end, strand, type, name):
     23..449     +  promoter       MT promoter: Drosophila metallothionein promoter
    461..970     +  CDS            MIK1 (fragment): MIK1_ARATH - Also known as PXL2 From Arabidopsis thaliana (Mouse-ear cress).
    467..520     +  sig_peptide    BiP signal sequence: Drosophila BiP signal sequence
   2216..2338    +  CDS            MIK1 (fragment): MIK1_ARATH - Also known as PXL2 From Arabidopsis thaliana (Mouse-ear cress).
   2372..2551    +  CDS            Comp (fragment): COMP_RAT - Experimental evidence at protein level: Swiss-Prot protein existence level 1. May play a role in the structural integrity of cartilage via its interaction with other extracellular matrix proteins such as the collagens and fibronectin. Can mediate the interaction of chondrocytes with the cartilage extracellular matrix through interaction with cell surface integrin receptors. Could play a role in the pathogenesis of osteoarthritis. Potent suppressor of apoptosis in both primary chondrocytes and transformed cells. Suppresses apoptosis by blocking the activation of caspase-3 and by indu
   2539..3991    +  CDS            SEAP (fragment): secreted alkaline phosphatase from human placenta The natural enzyme has a C-terminal transmembrane sequence that is replaced by a GPI anchor.
   4028..4057    +  CDS            2xFLAG (fragment): two tandem FLAG® epitope tags
   4163..4297    -  polyA_signal   SV40 poly(A) signal: SV40 polyadenylation signal
   4320..4404    -  CDS            large T antigen (fragment): large T antigen from SV40 (simian virus 40)
   4404..4428    +  misc_feature   MCS (fragment): pUC18/19 multiple cloning site
   4465..4481    -  protein_bind   lac operator: The lac repressor binds to the lac operator to inhibit transcription in E. coli. This inhibition can be relieved by adding lactose or isopropyl-β-D-thiogalactopyranoside (IPTG). lac repressor encoded by lacI
   4489..4519    -  promoter       lac promoter: promoter for the E. coli lac operon
   4534..4555    -  protein_bind   CAP binding site: CAP binding activates transcription in the presence of cAMP. E. coli catabolite activator protein
   4568..4660    -  CDS            lacI (fragment): lac repressor; lacI; The lac repressor binds to the lac operator to inhibit transcription in E. coli. This inhibition can be relieved by adding lactose or isopropyl-β-D-thiogalactopyranoside (IPTG).
   4843..5431    -  rep_origin     ori: high-copy-number ColE1/pMB1/pBR322/pUC origin of replication
   5602..6462    -  CDS            AmpR: β-lactamase; bla; confers resistance to ampicillin, carbenicillin, and related antibiotics
   6463..6567    -  promoter       AmpR promoter: bla
   6662..6697    +  CDS            rop (fragment): Rop protein, which maintains plasmids at low copy number; rop
   6799..6898    +  misc_feature   bom (fragment): basis of mobility region from pBR322
   6904..21      -  CDS            lacZα (fragment) (across the origin): LacZα fragment of β-galactosidase; lacZ fragment
>Addgene plasmid #114909 | MIK1/PXL2 X053_pECIA14 | addgene full sequence | sequence record 296424 | Addgene NGS Result
GTAAAACGACGGCCAGTGAATTAATTCGTTGCAGGACAGGATGTGGTGCCCGATGTGACTAGCTCTTTGC
TGCAGGCCGTCCTATCCTCTGGTTCCGATAAGAGACCCAGAACTCCGGCCCCCCACCGCCCACCGCCACC
CCCATACATATGTGGTACGCAAGTAAGAGTGCCTGCGCATGCCCCATGTGCCCCACCAAGAGCTTTGCAT
CCCATACAAGTCCCCAAAGTGGAGAACCGAACCAATTCTTCGCGGGCAGAACAAAAGCTTCTGCACACGT
CTCCACTCGAATTTGGAGCCGGCCGGCGTGTGCAAAAGAGGTGAATCGAACGAAAGACCCGTGTGTAAAG
CCGCGTTTCCAAAATGTATAAAACCGAGAGCATCTGGCCAATGTGCATCAGTTGTGGTCAGCAGCAAAAT
CAAGTGAATCATCTCAGTGCAACTAAAGGGGGGATCCGATCTCAATATGAAGTTATGCATATTACTGGCC
GTCGTGGCCTTTGTTGGCCTCTCGCTCGGGTCCATCGACAATGTCAACGAGCTCTCTGTTTTGCTGTCGG
TGAAATCAACTCTTGTGGATCCTCTCAACTTTCTCAAAGACTGGAAGCTTTCAGACACCAGCGATCACTG
TAATTGGACCGGTGTTCGGTGCAACTCAAATGGCAATGTTGAGAAGCTCGACCTGGCGGGGATGAATCTC
ACAGGCAAAATCTCAGATTCGATCAGCCAGCTGAGTAGCCTTGTCTCGTTTAACATATCATGCAACGGAT
TCGAGTCGCTGCTCCCGAAATCAATCCCTCCGTTGAAATCTATTGACATCAGCCAGAATTCATTCTCAGG
GAGTCTTTTTCTATTTAGCAATGAATCACTTGGGCTTGTTCACCTCAATGCTTCAGGGAACAATCTCTCC
GGAAATCTCACGGAGGATCTCGGGAACTTAGTCTCTTTAGAAGTTCTTGATCTCCGAGGGAATTTCTTTC
AAGGGTCACTTCCAAGTTCATTCAAGAATCTACAGAAGCTGAGATTTCTCGGATTATCCGGAAACAATCT
CACCGGCGAGTTACCAAGCGTTCTCGGCCAGCTCCCTTCACTTGAAACCGCCATTCTTGGTTACAACGAA
TTCAAAGGTCCGATTCCACCGGAATTTGGAAACATAAACAGCCTCAAGTACCTTGATTTGGCCATCGGAA
AGCTCAGTGGTGAGATTCCGTCAGAGCTTGGGAAGCTCAAGTCACTCGAGACGCTTCTCCTGTACGAGAA
TAACTTCACCGGAACAATTCCAAGAGAGATAGGAAGCATTACCACGCTAAAGGTTCTTGATTTCTCCGAT
AATGCGTTAACCGGCGAGATTCCAATGGAGATAACAAAGCTCAAGAACCTCCAGCTACTGAACCTGATGC
GCAACAAACTCTCAGGCTCCATTCCTCCCGCCATCAGCAGTCTAGCACAGTTACAAGTCCTCGAGCTCTG
GAACAACACGCTCTCCGGCGAGTTACCAAGCGATCTCGGGAAGAATTCTCCATTACAATGGCTTGACGTT
TCTTCAAACTCCTTCTCAGGCGAGATTCCTTCAACTCTATGCAACAAGGGAAATCTAACCAAGCTCATTC
TCTTCAACAACACCTTCACCGGTCAGATTCCAGCGACTCTTTCCACTTGCCAATCACTAGTTCGTGTTAG
AATGCAGAACAATCTACTAAACGGATCAATTCCTATCGGCTTTGGCAAGCTTGAGAAGCTACAGAGACTC
GAACTAGCCGGAAATCGTCTCAGCGGAGGGATCCCTGGAGACATCTCCGATTCAGTTTCACTTTCTTTCA
TTGATTTCTCAAGAAACCAGATCCGATCATCTCTCCCTTCCACAATCCTCTCAATTCACAACCTACAGGC
GTTTTTAGTCGCCGATAACTTTATCTCCGGCGAAGTTCCAGACCAATTCCAGGATTGTCCTTCACTCTCT
AATCTCGATCTCTCATCAAACACTCTCACTGGCACTATCCCTTCAAGCATTGCTTCATGCGAGAAGCTCG
TAAGCCTCAACCTAAGAAATAATAACCTCACCGGCGAAATCCCTAGACAGATCACGACAATGTCTGCATT
AGCAGTGCTAGATCTCTCCAACAATTCCTTAACCGGAGTACTACCAGAGAGCATCGGAACATCTCCAGCT
CTGGAACTCCTAAACGTCTCATACAACAAGCTCACAGGTCCAGTCCCTATCAACGGCTTTCTCAAAACCA
TAAATCCAGATGATCTAAGAGGAAACTCCGGTCTCTGCGGCGGCGTTCTACCACCGTGTAGTAAATTCCA
AAGAGCAACATCGAGTCACAGTAGCCTGGAGGTGCTGTTCCAGGGACCAAGCGGCAATCCCGGCGGCGAT
CTGGCCCCCCAGATGCTGCGCGAGCTGCAGGAGACCAATGCCGCCCTGCAGGACGTGCGCGAGCTGCTGC
GCCACCGCGTGAAGGAGATCACCTTCCTGAAGAACACCGTGATGGAGTGCGACGCCTGCGGCATGCAGCC
CTCTAGAGGCTCCGGCTCCATCATCCCAGTTGAGGAGGAGAACCCGGACTTCTGGAACCGCGAGGCAGCC
GAGGCCCTGGGTGCCGCCAAGAAGCTGCAGCCTGCACAGACAGCCGCCAAGAACCTCATCATCTTCCTGG
GCGATGGGATGGGGGTGTCTACGGTGACAGCTGCCAGGATCCTAAAAGGGCAGAAGAAGGACAAACTGGG
GCCTGAGATACCCCTGGCCATGGACCGCTTCCCATATGTGGCTCTGTCCAAGACATACAATGTAGACAAA
CATGTGCCAGACAGTGGAGCCACAGCCACGGCCTACCTGTGCGGGGTCAAGGGCAACTTCCAGACCATTG
GCTTGAGTGCAGCCGCCCGCTTTAACCAGTGCAACACGACACGCGGCAACGAGGTCATCTCCGTGATGAA
TCGGGCCAAGAAAGCAGGGAAGTCAGTGGGAGTGGTAACCACCACACGAGTGCAGCACGCCTCGCCAGCC
GGCACCTACGCCCACACGGTGAACCGCAACTGGTACTCGGACGCCGACGTGCCTGCCTCGGCCCGCCAGG
AGGGGTGCCAGGACATCGCTACGCAGCTCATCTCCAACATGGACATTGACGTGATCCTAGGTGGAGGCCG
AAAGTACATGTTTCGCATGGGAACCCCAGACCCTGAGTACCCAGATGACTACAGCCAAGGTGGGACCAGG
CTGGACGGGAAGAATCTGGTGCAGGAATGGCTGGCGAAGCGCCAGGGTGCCCGGTATGTGTGGAACCGCA
CTGAGCTCATGCAGGCTTCCCTGGACCCGTCTGTGACCCATCTCATGGGTCTCTTTGAGCCTGGAGACAT
GAAATACGAGATCCACCGAGACTCCACACTGGACCCCTCCCTGATGGAGATGACAGAGGCTGCCCTGCGC
CTGCTGAGCAGGAACCCCCGCGGCTTCTTCCTCTTCGTGGAGGGTGGTCGCATCGACCATGGTCATCATG
AAAGCAGGGCTTACCGGGCACTGACTGAGACGATCATGTTCGACGACGCCATTGAGAGGGCGGGCCAGCT
CACCAGCGAGGAGGACACGCTGAGCCTCGTCACTGCCGACCACTCCCACGTCTTCTCCTTCGGAGGCTAC
CCCCTGCGAGGGAGCTCCATCTTCGGGCTGGCCCCTGGCAAGGCCCGGGACAGGAAGGCCTACACGGTCC
TCCTATACGGAAACGGTCCAGGCTATGTGCTCAAGGACGGCGCCCGGCCGGATGTTACCGAGAGCGAGAG
CGGGAGCCCCGAGTATCGGCAGCAGTCAGCAGTGCCCCTGGACGAAGAGACCCACGCAGGCGAGGACGTG
GCGGTGTTCGCGCGCGGCCCGCAGGCGCACCTGGTTCACGGCGTGCAGGAGCAGACCTTCATAGCGCACG
TCATGGCCTTCGCCGCCTGCCTGGAGCCCTACACCGCCTGCGACCTGGCGCCCCCCGCCGGCACCACCGA
CGCCGCGCACCCGGGTTCTAGAGGAAGCACCTCCGGCGATAACGATTACAAGGATGATGATGATAAGGCC
AGCGGCACCGGTCATCATCACCATCACCATTGAGTTTAAACCCGCTGATCAGCCTCGACTGTGCCTTCTA
AGGCCTGAGCTCGCTGATCAGCCTCGATCGAGGATCCAGACATGATAAGATACATTGATGAGTTTGGACA
AACCACAACTAGAATGCAGTGAAAAAAATGCTTTATTTGTGAAATTTGTGATGCTATTGCTTTATTTGTA
ACCATTATAAGCTGCAATAAACAAGTTAACAACAACAATTGCATTCATTTTATGTTTCAGGTTCAGGGGG
AGGTGTGGGAGGTTTTTTAAAGCAAGTAAAACCTCTACAAATGTGGTATGGCTGATTATGATCAGTCGAC
CTGCAGGCATGCAAGCTTGGCGTAATCATGGTCATAGCTGTTTCCTGTGTGAAATTGTTATCCGCTCACA
ATTCCACACAACATACGAGCCGGAAGCATAAAGTGTAAAGCCTGGGGTGCCTAATGAGTGAGCTAACTCA
CATTAATTGCGTTGCGCTCACTGCCCGCTTTCCAGTCGGGAAACCTGTCGTGCCAGCTGCATTAATGAAT
CGGCCAACGCGCGGGGAGAGGCGGTTTGCGTATTGGGCGCTCTTCCGCTTCCTCGCTCACTGACTCGCTG
CGCTCGGTCGTTCGGCTGCGGCGAGCGGTATCAGCTCACTCAAAGGCGGTAATACGGTTATCCACAGAAT
CAGGGGATAACGCAGGAAAGAACATGTGAGCAAAAGGCCAGCAAAAGGCCAGGAACCGTAAAAAGGCCGC
GTTGCTGGCGTTTTTCCATAGGCTCCGCCCCCCTGACGAGCATCACAAAAATCGACGCTCAAGTCAGAGG
TGGCGAAACCCGACAGGACTATAAAGATACCAGGCGTTTCCCCCTGGAAGCTCCCTCGTGCGCTCTCCTG
TTCCGACCCTGCCGCTTACCGGATACCTGTCCGCCTTTCTCCCTTCGGGAAGCGTGGCGCTTTCTCATAG
CTCACGCTGTAGGTATCTCAGTTCGGTGTAGGTCGTTCGCTCCAAGCTGGGCTGTGTGCACGAACCCCCC
GTTCAGCCCGACCGCTGCGCCTTATCCGGTAACTATCGTCTTGAGTCCAACCCGGTAAGACACGACTTAT
CGCCACTGGCAGCAGCCACTGGTAACAGGATTAGCAGAGCGAGGTATGTAGGCGGTGCTACAGAGTTCTT
GAAGTGGTGGCCTAACTACGGCTACACTAGAAGAACAGTATTTGGTATCTGCGCTCTGCTGAAGCCAGTT
ACCTTCGGAAAAAGAGTTGGTAGCTCTTGATCCGGCAAACAAACCACCGCTGGTAGCGGTGGTTTTTTTG
TTTGCAAGCAGCAGATTACGCGCAGAAAAAAAGGATCTCAAGAAGATCCTTTGATCTTTTCTACGGGGTC
TGACGCTCAGTGGAACGAAAACTCACGTTAAGGGATTTTGGTCATGAGATTATCAAAAAGGATCTTCACC
TAGATCCTTTTAAATTAAAAATGAAGTTTTAAATCAATCTAAAGTATATATGAGTAAACTTGGTCTGACA
GTTACCAATGCTTAATCAGTGAGGCACCTATCTCAGCGATCTGTCTATTTCGTTCATCCATAGTTGCCTG
ACTCCCCGTCGTGTAGATAACTACGATACGGGAGGGCTTACCATCTGGCCCCAGTGCTGCAATGATACCG
CGAGACCCACGCTCACCGGCTCCAGATTTATCAGCAATAAACCAGCCAGCCGGAAGGGCCGAGCGCAGAA
GTGGTCCTGCAACTTTATCCGCCTCCATCCAGTCTATTAATTGTTGCCGGGAAGCTAGAGTAAGTAGTTC
GCCAGTTAATAGTTTGCGCAACGTTGTTGCCATTGCTACAGGCATCGTGGTGTCACGCTCGTCGTTTGGT
ATGGCTTCATTCAGCTCCGGTTCCCAACGATCAAGGCGAGTTACATGATCCCCCATGTTGTGCAAAAAAG
CGGTTAGCTCCTTCGGTCCTCCGATCGTTGTCAGAAGTAAGTTGGCCGCAGTGTTATCACTCATGGTTAT
GGCAGCACTGCATAATTCTCTTACTGTCATGCCATCCGTAAGATGCTTTTCTGTGACTGGTGAGTACTCA
ACCAAGTCATTCTGAGAATAGTGTATGCGGCGACCGAGTTGCTCTTGCCCGGCGTCAATACGGGATAATA
CCGCGCCACATAGCAGAACTTTAAAAGTGCTCATCATTGGAAAACGTTCTTCGGGGCGAAAACTCTCAAG
GATCTTACCGCTGTTGAGATCCAGTTCGATGTAACCCACTCGTGCACCCAACTGATCTTCAGCATCTTTT
ACTTTCACCAGCGTTTCTGGGTGAGCAAAAACAGGAAGGCAAAATGCCGCAAAAAAGGGAATAAGGGCGA
CACGGAAATGTTGAATACTCATACTCTTCCTTTTTCAATATTATTGAAGCATTTATCAGGGTTATTGTCT
CATGAGCGGATACATATTTGAATGTATTTAGAAAAATAAACAAATAGGGGTTCCGCGCACATTTCCCCGA
AAAGTGCCACCTGACGTCTAAGAAACCATTATTATCATGACATTAACCTATAAAAATAGGCGTATCACGA
GGCCCTTTCGTCTCGCGCGTTTCGGTGATGACGGTGAAAACCTCTGACACATGCAGCTCCCGGAGACGGT
CACAGCTTGTCTGTAAGCGGATGCCGGGAGCAGACAAGCCCGTCAGGGCGCGTCAGCGGGTGTTGGCGGG
TGTCGGGGCTGGCTTAACTATGCGGCATCAGAGCAGATTGTACTGAGAGTGCACCATATGCGGTGTGAAA
TACCGCACAGATGCGTAAGGAGAAAATACCGCATCAGGCGCCATTCGCCATTCAGGCTGCGCAACTGTTG
GGAAGGGCGATCGGTGCGGGCCTCTTCGCTATTACGCCAGCTGGCGAAAGGGGGATGTGCTGCAAGGCGA
TTAAGTTGGGTAACGCCAGGGTTTTCCCAGTCACGACGTT
